Addgene plasmid #157838: G1333 DddAtox-C–SaKKH-Cas9(D10A)
Purpose: expresses split DddAtox-Cas9 construct in mammalian cells
Depositing lab: David Liu. Depositing organization: Broad Institute. Publication: A bacterial cytidine deaminase toxin enables CRISPR-free mitochondrial base editing. Mok BY, de Moraes MH, Zeng J, Bosch DE, Kotrys AV, Raguram A, Hsu F, Radey MC, Peterson SB, Mootha VK, Mougous JD, Liu DR. Nature. 2020 Jul 8. pii: 10.1038/s41586-020-2477-4. doi: 10.1038/s41586-020-2477-4. PubMed 32641830.
Backbone
  Vector backbone: pCMV
  Vector type: Mammalian Expression
Growth in bacteria
  Bacterial resistance: Ampicillin, 100 μg/mL
  Growth temperature: 37°C
  Growth strain: Mach1
  Copy number: Unknown
Gene/Insert
  Gene/Insert name: G1333 DddAtox-C–SaKKH-Cas9(D10A)–UGI–SV40 NLS
Terms and licenses: Academic/Nonprofit Terms; Industry Terms: Not Available to Industry
How to cite: G1333 DddAtox-C–SaKKH-Cas9(D10A) was a gift from David Liu (Addgene plasmid # 157838 ; http://n2t.net/addgene:157838 ; RRID:Addgene_157838)
