[The description below was written by a language model from this plasmid's Addgene catalogue record and pLannotate feature annotations shown in this document.]
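Description:
G1333 DddAtox-C–SaKKH-Cas9(D10A) is a 7.3 kb mammalian expression plasmid on a pCMV backbone that expresses one half of a split DddA toxin deaminase fused to a Cas9 nickase. It is propagated in E. coli through a high-copy ColE1/pUC-type origin and selected with ampicillin via the β-lactamase gene and its native promoter. Short remnants of lac regulatory elements, a pBR322 bom region and an SV40 promoter fragment are backbone leftovers with no evident role in the payload. No mammalian selection marker is annotated.

The single expression cassette is driven by the CMV enhancer and immediate early promoter, with a T7 promoter just upstream of the coding region, and is terminated by the bGH polyadenylation signal. The open reading frame begins with a fragment of dddA from Burkholderia cenocepacia. This is the C-terminal portion of the double-stranded DNA cytidine deaminase toxin domain split at residue G1333, which on its own is expected to be inactive. A short stretch that the annotation software matched to ABE(7.10) most likely represents a shared flexible linker rather than any TadA deaminase sequence. It joins the deaminase half to Staphylococcus aureus Cas9, described in the record as the KKH PAM-relaxed variant carrying the D10A nickase mutation. Downstream lie a 3xFLAG epitope for detection and a uracil glycosylase inhibitor (UGI), which blocks excision of the uracil produced by deamination. The insert name also lists a terminal SV40 NLS, although this is not separately annotated.

The construct is intended for co-expression with a complementary DddAtox-N fusion. When guide RNAs bring both halves to adjacent sites, the deaminase reassembles and C-to-T editing can be tested in nuclear DNA of mammalian cells. No guide RNA cassette is annotated on this plasmid.
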