Features (pLannotate 1.2.2; 19 found; start..end, strand, type, name):
    132..335     +  promoter       CMV promoter: human cytomegalovirus (CMV) immediate early promoter
    377..395     +  promoter       T7 promoter: promoter for bacteriophage T7 RNA polymerase
    412..693     +  CDS            dddA (fragment): DDDA_BURC1 - Experimental evidence at protein level: Swiss-Prot protein existence level 1. Toxic component of a toxin-immunity protein module, which functions as a cellular contact-dependent growth inhibition (CDI) system. CDI modules allow bacteria to communicate with and inhibit the growth of closely related neighboring bacteria in a contact-dependent fashion. Bacteria that have this module inhibit or kill bacteria without it, giving them a growth advantage. Probably specifically inhibited by cognate immunity protein DddI (Probable). The C-terminal 163 residue fragment has double-stranded DN
    693..765     +  CDS            ABE(7.10) (fragment): adenine base editor comprising wild-type E. coli TadA fused to the evolved TadA*(7.10) mutant (Gaudelli et al., 2017)
    793..3948    +  CDS            cas9: CAS9_STAAU - Experimental evidence at protein level: Swiss-Prot protein existence level 1. CRISPR (clustered regularly interspaced short palindromic repeat) is an adaptive immune system that provides protection against mobile genetic elements (viruses, transposable elements and conjugative plasmids). CRISPR clusters contain spacers, sequences complementary to antecedent mobile elements, and target invading nucleic acids. CRISPR clusters are transcribed and processed into CRISPR RNA (crRNA). In type II CRISPR systems correct processing of pre-crRNA requires a trans- encoded small RNA (tracrRNA)
   3982..4047    +  CDS            3xFLAG: three tandem FLAG® epitope tags, followed by an enterokinase cleavage site
   4060..4308    +  CDS            UGI: UNGI_BPPB2 - Experimental evidence at protein level: Swiss-Prot protein existence level 1. This protein binds specifically and reversibly to the host uracil-DNA glycosylase, preventing removal of uracil residues from PBS2 DNA by the host uracil-excision repair system. From Bacillus phage PBS2 (Bacteriophage PBS2).
   4396..4620    +  polyA_signal   bGH poly(A) signal: bovine growth hormone polyadenylation signal
   4624..4645    +  promoter       SV40 promoter (fragment): SV40 enhancer and early promoter
   4650..4666    +  misc_feature   MCS (fragment): pBluescript multiple cloning site
   4715..4731    -  protein_bind   lac operator: The lac repressor binds to the lac operator to inhibit transcription in E. coli. This inhibition can be relieved by adding lactose or isopropyl-β-D-thiogalactopyranoside (IPTG). lac repressor encoded by lacI
   4739..4769    -  promoter       lac promoter: promoter for the E. coli lac operon
   4784..4805    -  protein_bind   CAP binding site: CAP binding activates transcription in the presence of cAMP. E. coli catabolite activator protein
   4818..4910    -  CDS            lacI (fragment): lac repressor; lacI; The lac repressor binds to the lac operator to inhibit transcription in E. coli. This inhibition can be relieved by adding lactose or isopropyl-β-D-thiogalactopyranoside (IPTG).
   5093..5681    -  rep_origin     ori: high-copy-number ColE1/pMB1/pBR322/pUC origin of replication
   5852..6712    -  CDS            AmpR: β-lactamase; bla; confers resistance to ampicillin, carbenicillin, and related antibiotics
   6713..6817    -  promoter       AmpR promoter: bla
   6888..6932    -  misc_feature   bom (fragment): basis of mobility region from pBR322
   7087..131     +  enhancer       CMV enhancer (across the origin): human cytomegalovirus immediate early enhancer
>Addgene plasmid #157838 | G1333 DddAtox-C–SaKKH-Cas9(D10A) | addgene full sequence | sequence record 308872 | Addgene NGS Result
ATATGCCAAGTACGCCCCCTATTGACGTCAATGACGGTAAATGGCCCGCCTGGCATTATGCCCAGTACAT
GACCTTATGGGACTTTCCTACTTGGCAGTACATCTACGTATTAGTCATCGCTATTACCATGGTGATGCGG
TTTTGGCAGTACATCAATGGGCGTGGATAGCGGTTTGACTCACGGGGATTTCCAAGTCTCCACCCCATTG
ACGTCAATGGGAGTTTGTTTTGGCACCAAAATCAACGGGACTTTCCAAAATGTCGTAACAACTCCGCCCC
ATTGACGCAAATGGGCGGTAGGCGTGTACGGTGGGAGGTCTATATAAGCAGAGCTGGTTTAGTGAACCGT
CAGATCCGCTAGAGATCCGCGGCCGCTAATACGACTCACTATAGGGAGAGCCGCCACCATGCCAACCCCG
TACCCAAACTATGCCAATGCCGGTCATGTGGAGGGTCAGAGCGCCCTGTTCATGCGTGATAACGGCATCA
GCGAGGGTCTGGTGTTCCACAACAACCCGGAAGGCACCTGCGGTTTTTGCGTGAACATGACCGAGACCCT
GCTGCCGGAAAACGCGAAAATGACCGTGGTGCCGCCGGAAGGTGCCATTCCAGTGAAGCGCGGCGCTACC
GGTGAAACCAAAGTGTTTACCGGTAACAGCAACAGCCCGAAGAGCCCGACCAAAGGCGGTTGCTCTGGTG
GTTCTTCTGGTGGTTCTAGCGGCAGCGAGACTCCCGGGACCTCAGAGTCCGCCACACCCGAAAGTAGTGG
CGGCAGCAGCGGCGGCAGCGGGAAACGGAACTACATCCTGGGGCTTGCCATTGGGATAACCAGCGTTGGC
TACGGAATTATTGATTATGAGACACGCGATGTGATTGACGCCGGGGTTAGGCTGTTCAAAGAGGCCAACG
TTGAAAACAACGAGGGAAGACGGAGTAAGCGCGGAGCAAGAAGACTCAAGCGCAGACGGAGACATCGGAT
TCAGAGGGTGAAAAAGCTGCTCTTCGATTACAATCTCCTGACCGATCATAGTGAGCTGAGCGGAATCAAC
CCCTACGAGGCGCGAGTGAAAGGGCTTTCCCAGAAGCTGTCCGAAGAGGAGTTCTCCGCCGCGTTGCTGC
ACCTGGCCAAACGGAGGGGGGTTCACAATGTAAACGAAGTGGAGGAGGACACGGGCAATGAACTTAGTAC
GAAAGAACAGATCAGTAGGAACTCTAAGGCTCTCGAAGAGAAATACGTCGCTGAGTTGCAGCTTGAGAGA
CTGAAAAAAGACGGCGAAGTACGCGGATCTATTAATAGGTTCAAGACTTCAGATTACGTAAAGGAAGCCA
AGCAGCTCCTGAAAGTACAGAAAGCGTACCATCAGCTCGATCAGAGCTTCATCGATACCTACATAGATTT
GCTGGAGACACGGAGGACATACTACGAGGGCCCAGGGGAAGGATCTCCTTTTGGGTGGAAGGACATCAAG
GAATGGTACGAGATGCTTATGGGACATTGTACATATTTTCCGGAGGAGCTCAGGAGCGTCAAGTACGCCT
ACAATGCCGACCTGTACAATGCCCTCAATGACCTCAATAACCTCGTGATTACCAGGGACGAGAACGAGAA
GCTGGAGTACTATGAAAAGTTCCAGATTATCGAGAATGTGTTTAAGCAGAAGAAGAAGCCGACACTTAAG
CAGATTGCAAAGGAAATCCTCGTGAATGAGGAAGATATCAAGGGATACAGAGTGACAAGTACAGGCAAGC
CCGAGTTCACAAATCTGAAGGTGTACCACGATATTAAGGACATAACCGCACGAAAGGAGATAATCGAAAA
CGCTGAGCTCCTCGATCAGATCGCAAAAATTCTTACCATCTACCAGTCTAGTGAGGACATTCAGGAGGAA
CTGACTAATCTGAACAGTGAGCTCACCCAAGAGGAAATTGAGCAGATTTCAAACCTGAAAGGCTACACCG
GGACGCACAATCTGAGCCTCAAAGCAATCAACCTCATTCTGGATGAACTTTGGCACACAAATGACAACCA
AATTGCCATATTCAACCGCCTGAAACTGGTGCCAAAAAAAGTGGATCTGTCACAGCAAAAGGAAATCCCT
ACAACCTTGGTTGACGATTTTATTCTGTCCCCCGTTGTCAAGCGGAGCTTCATCCAGTCAATCAAGGTGA
TCAATGCCATCATTAAAAAATACGGATTGCCAAACGATATAATTATCGAGCTTGCACGAGAGAAGAACTC
AAAGGACGCCCAGAAGATGATTAACGAAATGCAGAAGCGCAACCGCCAGACAAACGAACGCATAGAGGAA
ATTATAAGAACAACCGGCAAAGAGAATGCCAAGTATCTGATCGAGAAAATCAAGCTGCACGACATGCAAG
AAGGCAAGTGCCTGTACTCTCTGGAAGCTATCCCACTCGAAGATCTGCTGAATAATCCATTCAATTACGA
GGTGGACCACATCATCCCTAGATCCGTAAGCTTTGACAATTCCTTCAATAACAAAGTTCTGGTTAAACAG
GAGGAAAATTCTAAAAAAGGGAACCGGACCCCGTTCCAGTACCTGAGCTCCAGTGACAGCAAGATTAGCT
ACGAGACTTTTAAGAAACATATTCTGAATCTGGCCAAAGGCAAAGGCAGGATCAGCAAGACCAAGAAGGA
GTACCTCCTCGAAGAACGCGACATTAACAGATTTAGTGTGCAGAAAGATTTCATCAACCGAAACCTTGTC
GATACTCGGTACGCCACGAGAGGCCTGATGAATCTCCTCAGGAGCTACTTCCGCGTCAATAATCTGGACG
TTAAAGTCAAGAGCATAAATGGGGGATTCACCAGCTTTCTGAGGAGAAAGTGGAAGTTTAAGAAGGAACG
AAACAAAGGATACAAGCACCATGCTGAGGATGCTTTGATCATCGCTAACGCGGACTTTATCTTTAAGGAA
TGGAAAAAGCTGGATAAGGCAAAGAAAGTGATGGAAAACCAGATGTTCGAGGAGAAGCAGGCAGAGTCAA
TGCCTGAGATCGAGACAGAGCAGGAATACAAGGAAATTTTCATCACCCCTCATCAGATTAAACACATAAA
GGACTTCAAAGACTATAAATACTCTCATAGGGTGGACAAAAAACCCAATCGCAAGCTCATTAATGACACC
CTGTACTCAACACGGAAGGATGATAAAGGTAATACCTTGATTGTGAATAATCTTAATGGATTGTATGACA
AAGATAACGACAAGCTCAAGAAGCTGATCAACAAGTCTCCAGAGAAGCTCCTTATGTATCACCACGACCC
ACAGACTTATCAGAAATTGAAACTGATCATGGAGCAATACGGGGATGAGAAGAACCCACTCTACAAATAT
TATGAGGAAACAGGTAATTACCTGACCAAGTACTCCAAGAAGGATAACGGACCAGTGATCAAAAAGATAA
AGTACTATGGCAACAAACTTAATGCGCATTTGGACATAACTGACGATTACCCCAATTCTCGAAACAAGGT
TGTGAAGCTCTCCCTGAAGCCTTATAGATTTGACGTGTACCTGGATAATGGGGTTTATAAATTCGTCACC
GTGAAAAATCTGGACGTGATCAAAAAGGAGAACTATTATGAAGTAAACTCAAAGTGCTATGAGGAGGCGA
AGAAGCTGAAGAAGATCTCCAATCAGGCCGAGTTCATCGCTTCCTTCTATAAGAACGATCTCATCAAGAT
CAATGGAGAGCTTTATCGCGTCATTGGTGTGAACAATGACTTGCTGAACAGGATCGAAGTCAATATGATA
GACATTACCTACCGGGAGTATCTCGAAAACATGAATGATAAACGGCCGCCTCACATCATCAAGACAATCG
CATCTAAAACTCAGTCAATAAAAAAGTACTCTACCGATATCCTGGGGAATCTCTATGAAGTGAAGTCAAA
GAAGCACCCACAAATCATTAAAAAAGGTGGATCCCCCAAGAAGAAGAGGAAAGTCTCGAGCGACTACAAA
GACCATGACGGTGATTATAAAGATCATGACATCGATTACAAGGATGACGATGACAAGTCTGGTGGTTCTA
CTAATCTGTCAGATATTATTGAAAAGGAGACCGGTAAGCAACTGGTTATCCAGGAATCCATCCTCATGCT
CCCAGAGGAGGTGGAAGAAGTCATTGGGAACAAGCCGGAAAGCGATATACTCGTGCACACCGCCTACGAC
GAGAGCACCGACGAGAATGTCATGCTTCTGACTAGCGACGCCCCTGAATACAAGCCTTGGGCTCTGGTCA
TACAGGATAGCAACGGTGAGAACAAGATTAAGATGCTCTCTGGTGGTTCTCCCAAGAAGAAGAGGAAAGT
CTAACCGGTCATCATCACCATCACCATTGAGTTTAAACCCGCTGATCAGCCTCGACTGTGCCTTCTAGTT
GCCAGCCATCTGTTGTTTGCCCCTCCCCCGTGCCTTCCTTGACCCTGGAAGGTGCCACTCCCACTGTCCT
TTCCTAATAAAATGAGGAAATTGCATCGCATTGTCTGAGTAGGTGTCATTCTATTCTGGGGGGTGGGGTG
GGGCAGGACAGCAAGGGGGAGGATTGGGAAGACAATAGCAGGCATGCTGGGGATGCGGTGGGCTCTATGG
CTTCTGAGGCGGAAAGAACCAGCTGGGGCTCGATACCGTCGACCTCTAGCTAGAGCTTGGCGTAATCATG
GTCATAGCTGTTTCCTGTGTGAAATTGTTATCCGCTCACAATTCCACACAACATACGAGCCGGAAGCATA
AAGTGTAAAGCCTAGGGTGCCTAATGAGTGAGCTAACTCACATTAATTGCGTTGCGCTCACTGCCCGCTT
TCCAGTCGGGAAACCTGTCGTGCCAGCTGCATTAATGAATCGGCCAACGCGCGGGGAGAGGCGGTTTGCG
TATTGGGCGCTCTTCCGCTTCCTCGCTCACTGACTCGCTGCGCTCGGTCGTTCGGCTGCGGCGAGCGGTA
TCAGCTCACTCAAAGGCGGTAATACGGTTATCCACAGAATCAGGGGATAACGCAGGAAAGAACATGTGAG
CAAAAGGCCAGCAAAAGGCCAGGAACCGTAAAAAGGCCGCGTTGCTGGCGTTTTTCCATAGGCTCCGCCC
CCCTGACGAGCATCACAAAAATCGACGCTCAAGTCAGAGGTGGCGAAACCCGACAGGACTATAAAGATAC
CAGGCGTTTCCCCCTGGAAGCTCCCTCGTGCGCTCTCCTGTTCCGACCCTGCCGCTTACCGGATACCTGT
CCGCCTTTCTCCCTTCGGGAAGCGTGGCGCTTTCTCATAGCTCACGCTGTAGGTATCTCAGTTCGGTGTA
GGTCGTTCGCTCCAAGCTGGGCTGTGTGCACGAACCCCCCGTTCAGCCCGACCGCTGCGCCTTATCCGGT
AACTATCGTCTTGAGTCCAACCCGGTAAGACACGACTTATCGCCACTGGCAGCAGCCACTGGTAACAGGA
TTAGCAGAGCGAGGTATGTAGGCGGTGCTACAGAGTTCTTGAAGTGGTGGCCTAACTACGGCTACACTAG
AAGAACAGTATTTGGTATCTGCGCTCTGCTGAAGCCAGTTACCTTCGGAAAAAGAGTTGGTAGCTCTTGA
TCCGGCAAACAAACCACCGCTGGTAGCGGTGGTTTTTTTGTTTGCAAGCAGCAGATTACGCGCAGAAAAA
AAGGATCTCAAGAAGATCCTTTGATCTTTTCTACGGGGTCTGACGCTCAGTGGAACGAAAACTCACGTTA
AGGGATTTTGGTCATGAGATTATCAAAAAGGATCTTCACCTAGATCCTTTTAAATTAAAAATGAAGTTTT
AAATCAATCTAAAGTATATATGAGTAAACTTGGTCTGACAGTTACCAATGCTTAATCAGTGAGGCACCTA
TCTCAGCGATCTGTCTATTTCGTTCATCCATAGTTGCCTGACTCCCCGTCGTGTAGATAACTACGATACG
GGAGGGCTTACCATCTGGCCCCAGTGCTGCAATGATACCGCGAGACCCACGCTCACCGGCTCCAGATTTA
TCAGCAATAAACCAGCCAGCCGGAAGGGCCGAGCGCAGAAGTGGTCCTGCAACTTTATCCGCCTCCATCC
AGTCTATTAATTGTTGCCGGGAAGCTAGAGTAAGTAGTTCGCCAGTTAATAGTTTGCGCAACGTTGTTGC
CATTGCTACAGGCATCGTGGTGTCACGCTCGTCGTTTGGTATGGCTTCATTCAGCTCCGGTTCCCAACGA
TCAAGGCGAGTTACATGATCCCCCATGTTGTGCAAAAAAGCGGTTAGCTCCTTCGGTCCTCCGATCGTTG
TCAGAAGTAAGTTGGCCGCAGTGTTATCACTCATGGTTATGGCAGCACTGCATAATTCTCTTACTGTCAT
GCCATCCGTAAGATGCTTTTCTGTGACTGGTGAGTACTCAACCAAGTCATTCTGAGAATAGTGTATGCGG
CGACCGAGTTGCTCTTGCCCGGCGTCAATACGGGATAATACCGCGCCACATAGCAGAACTTTAAAAGTGC
TCATCATTGGAAAACGTTCTTCGGGGCGAAAACTCTCAAGGATCTTACCGCTGTTGAGATCCAGTTCGAT
GTAACCCACTCGTGCACCCAACTGATCTTCAGCATCTTTTACTTTCACCAGCGTTTCTGGGTGAGCAAAA
ACAGGAAGGCAAAATGCCGCAAAAAAGGGAATAAGGGCGACACGGAAATGTTGAATACTCATACTCTTCC
TTTTTCAATATTATTGAAGCATTTATCAGGGTTATTGTCTCATGAGCGGATACATATTTGAATGTATTTA
GAAAAATAAACAAATAGGGGTTCCGCGCACATTTCCCCGAAAAGTGCCACCTGACGTCGACGGATCGGGA
GATCGATCTCCCGATCCCCTAGGGTCGACTCTCAGTACAATCTGCTCTGATGCCGCATAGTTAAGCCAGT
ATCTGCTCCCTGCTTGTGTGTTGGAGGTCGCTGAGTAGTGCGCGAGCAAAATTTAAGCTACAACAAGGCA
AGGCTTGACCGACAATTGCATGAAGAATCTGCTTAGGGTTAGGCGTTTTGCGCTGCTTCGCGATGTACGG
GCCAGATATACGCGTTGACATTGATTATTGACTAGTTATTAATAGTAATCAATTACGGGGTCATTAGTTC
ATAGCCCATATATGGAGTTCCGCGTTACATAACTTACGGTAAATGGCCCGCCTGGCTGACCGCCCAACGA
CCCCCGCCCATTGACGTCAATAATGACGTATGTTCCCATAGTAACGCCAATAGGGACTTTCCATTGACGT
CAATGGGTGGAGTATTTACGGTAAACTGCCCACTTGGCAGTACATCAAGTGTATC
